Addgene plasmid #242157: RcP9
Purpose: (Empty Backbone) Recombineering Plasmid. ITPG-induced expression of Recombitron operon (ccdB dropout cassette in Eco1 Retron); PSP-Tet promoter for Gene III induction upon M13 phage infection and aTc addition.
Depositing lab: Dominik Niopek. Depositing organization: Universitaet Heidelberg. Publication: Phage-assisted evolution of allosteric protein switches. Southern NT, von Bachmann A, Hovsepyan A, Griebl M, Wolf B, Lemmen N, Kroell AS, Westermann S, Mathony J, Niopek D. Nat Commun. 2026 Apr 14;17(1):3498. doi: 10.1038/s41467-026-71717-0. PubMed 41980963.
Backbone
  Vector backbone: DP6
  Vector type: Bacterial Expression
Growth in bacteria
  Bacterial resistance: Chloramphenicol, 25 μg/mL
  Growth temperature: 37°C
  Growth strain: XL1 Blue
  Copy number: High Copy
Gene/Insert
  Gene/Insert name: None
Terms and licenses: Academic/Nonprofit Terms; Industry Terms: Not Available to Industry
Depositor comments: Contains CcdB Dropout Cassette. Take care to grow on a resistant strain for plasmid amplification. For ease of use when constructing oligo libraries for RAMPhaGE Libraries, please find the corresponding RAMPhaGE Oligo Tool Colab Notebook: https://colab.research.google.com/github/Niopek-Lab/POGO_PANCE/blob/main/scripts/RAMPhaGE_Oligo_Tool.ipynb. Please visit https://doi.org/10.1101/2025.06.12.659331 for bioRxiv preprint.
How to cite: RcP9 was a gift from Dominik Niopek (Addgene plasmid # 242157 ; http://n2t.net/addgene:242157 ; RRID:Addgene_242157)
