[The description below was written by a language model from this plasmid's Addgene catalogue record and pLannotate feature annotations shown in this document.]
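Description:
RcP9 is a 9.3 kb bacterial recombineering plasmid built on the DP6 backbone and deposited as an empty backbone for phage-assisted evolution and library generation in E. coli. It replicates from a CloDF13 (CDF) origin, which is compatible with other common origins and so allows co-maintenance with additional plasmids. Selection is by chloramphenicol through a cat promoter-driven CmR gene. A lacI cassette under its own promoter supplies lac repressor.

The main payload is an IPTG-inducible "Recombitron" operon. In the annotated sequence, a lac operator adjoining a PLtetO-1-like promoter fragment lies upstream of an unannotated stretch of roughly 900 nt whose content the record does not state. This is followed by a mutL coding sequence, the Eco1 (Ec86) retron reverse transcriptase, and a ccdB gene ending at a tonB terminator. The retron reverse transcriptase produces single-stranded msDNA from the retron transcript, which can act as an editing donor. According to the record, ccdB sits within the Eco1 retron as a dropout cassette. Replacing it with user-designed donor oligos or oligo libraries removes the toxin, giving counter-selection against uncut vector, and the unmodified plasmid must therefore be propagated in a ccdB-resistant strain. The record does not say whether the mutL is a wild-type or variant allele.

A second, oppositely oriented module places M13 gene III (annotated as a fragment) under a PSP-Tet promoter, flanked by rrnB terminators. This expresses the pIII coat protein only on M13 phage infection combined with anhydrotetracycline addition. It thereby supports propagation of gene III-deficient phage while their genomes are being diversified by retron recombineering, as in the depositors' RAMPhaGE library workflow.
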