Features (pLannotate 1.2.2; 17 found; start..end, strand, type, name):
     10..748     -  rep_origin     CloDF13 ori: Plasmids containing the CloDF13 (CDF) origin of replication can be propagated in E. coli cells that contain additional plasmids with compatible origins.
    823..1905    -  CDS            lacI: lac repressor; lacI; The lac repressor binds to the lac operator to inhibit transcription in E. coli. This inhibition can be relieved by adding lactose or isopropyl-β-D-thiogalactopyranoside (IPTG).
   1906..1983    -  promoter       lacI promoter: lacI
   2021..2065    +  terminator     rrnB T1 terminator: transcription terminator T1 from the E. coli rrnB gene
   2088..3361    -  CDS            M13 gene III (fragment) (sequence partly withheld): pIII; III; minor coat protein
   3432..3452    -  promoter       PLtetO-1 promoter (fragment): modified phage lambda PL promoter with tet operator sites (Lutz and Bujard, 1997)
   3614..3641    -  terminator     rrnB T2 terminator: transcription terminator T2 from the E. coli rrnB gene
   3733..3819    -  terminator     rrnB T1 terminator: Escherichia coli rrnB; transcription terminator T1 from the E. coli rrnB gene
   3821..3936    -  ncRNA          5S rRNA: Accession: RF00001 - 5S ribosomal RNA
   4060..4076    +  protein_bind   lac operator: The lac repressor binds to the lac operator to inhibit transcription in E. coli. This inhibition can be relieved by adding lactose or isopropyl-β-D-thiogalactopyranoside (IPTG). lac repressor encoded by lacI
   4076..4108    +  promoter       PLtetO-1 promoter (fragment): modified phage lambda PL promoter with tet operator sites (Lutz and Bujard, 1997)
   5016..6860    +  CDS            mutL: MUTL_ECOLI - Experimental evidence at protein level: Swiss-Prot protein existence level 1. This protein is involved in the repair of mismatches in DNA. It is required for dam-dependent methyl-directed DNA mismatch repair. May act as a 'molecular matchmaker', a protein that promotes the formation of a stable complex between two or more DNA-binding proteins in an ATP-dependent manner without itself being part of the final effector complex. The ATPase activity of MutL is stimulated by DNA. From Escherichia coli (strain K12).
   6877..7836    +  CDS            RT86_ECOLX: Protein predicted: Swiss-Prot protein existence level 4. Participates in the synthesis of a msDNA (a branched RNA linked by a 2',5'-phosphodiester linkage to a single-stranded DNA) of unknown function. The retron transcript serves as primer and template to the reaction, and codes for the RT. From Escherichia coli.
   8040..8342    +  CDS            ccdB: CCDB_ECOLI - Also known as G, letB, letD. Experimental evidence at protein level: Swiss-Prot protein existence level 1. Toxic component of a type II toxin-antitoxin (TA) system, functioning in plasmid maintainence. Responsible for the post- segregational killing (PSK) of plasmid-free cells, also referred to as a plasmid addiction system. Half-life of over 2 hours. Cell killing by CcdB is accompanied by filamentation, defects in chromosome and plasmid segregation, defects in cell division, formation of anucleate cells, decreased DNA synthesis and plasmid loss. Interferes with the activity of DN
   8433..8464    +  terminator     tonB terminator: bidirectional E. coli tonB-P14 transcription terminator
   8480..9139    -  CDS            CmR: chloramphenicol acetyltransferase; cat; confers resistance to chloramphenicol
   9140..9237    -  promoter       cat promoter: promoter of the E. coli cat gene encoding chloramphenicol acetyltransferase
>Addgene plasmid #242157 | RcP9 | addgene full sequence | sequence record 494263 | Addgene NGS Result
CTGCGGCGGGCGCTGCGGACACATACAAAGTTACCCACAGATTCCGTGGATAAGCAGGGGACTAACATGT
GAGGCAAAACAGCAGGGCCGCGCCGGTGGCGTTTTTCCATAGGCTCCGCCCTCCTGCCAGAGTTCACATA
AACAGACGCTTTTCCGGTGCATCTGTGGGAGCCGTGAGGCTCAACCATGAATCTGACAGTACGGGCGAAA
CCCGACAGGACTTAAAGATCCCCACCGTTTCCGGCGGGTCGCTCCCTCTTGCGCTCTCCTGTTCCGACCC
TGCCGTTTACCGGATACCTGTTCCGCCTTTCTCCCTTACGGGAAGTGTGGCGCTTTCTCATAGCTCACAC
ACTGGTATCTCGGCTCGGTGTAGGTCGTTCGCTCCAAGCTGGGCTGTAAGCAAGAACTCCCCGTTCAGCC
CGACTGCTGCGCCTTATCCGGTAACTGTTCACTTGAGTCCAACCCGGAAAAGCACGGTAAAACGCCACTG
GCAGCAGCCATTGGTAACTGGGAGTTCGCAGAGGATTTGTTTAGCTAAACACGCGGTTGCTCTTGAAGTG
TGCGCCAAAGTCCGGCTACACTGGAAGGACAGATTTGGTTGCTGTGCTCTGCGAAAGCCAGTTACCACGG
TTAAGCAGTTCCCCAACTGACTTAACCTTCGATCAAACCACCTCCCCAGGTGGTTTTTTCGTTTACAGGG
CAAAAGATTACGCGCAGAAAAAAAGGATCTCAAGAAGATCCTTTGATCTTTTCTACTGAACCGCTCTAGA
TTTCAGTGCAATTTATCTCTTCAAATGTAGCACCTGAAGTCAGCCCAGGAGGTCACTGCCCGCTTTCCAG
TCGGGAAACCTGTCGTGCCAGCTGCATTAATGAATCGGCCAACGCGCGGGGAGAGGCGGTTTGCGTATTG
GGCGCCAGGGTGGTTTTTCTTTTCACCAGTGACACGGGCAACAGCTGATTGCCCTTCACCGCCTGGCCCT
GAGAGAGTTGCAGCAAGCGGTCCACGCTGGTTTGCCCCAGCAGGCGAAAATCCTGTTTGATGGTGGTTAA
CGGCGGGATATAACATGAGCTGTCTTCGGTATCGTCGTATCCCACTACCGAGATATCCGCACCAACGCGC
AGCCCGGACTCGGTAATGGCGCGCATTGCGCCCAGCGCCATCTGATCGTTGGCAACCAGCATCGCAGTGG
GAACGATACCCTCATTCAGCATTTGCATGGTTTGTTGAAAACCGGACATGGCACTCCAGTCGCCTTCCCG
TTCCGCTATCGGCTGAATTTGATTGCGAGTGAGATATTTATGCCAGCCAGCCAGACGCAGACGCGCCGAG
ACAGAACTTAATGGGCCCGCTAACAGCGCGATTTGCTGGTGACCCAATGCGACCAGATGCTCCACGCCCA
GTCGCGTACCGTCTTCATGGGAGAAAATAATACTGTTGATGGGTGTCTGGTCAGAGACATCAAGAAATAA
CGCCGGAACATTAGTGCAGGCAGCTTCCACAGCAATGGCATCCTGGTCATCCAGCGGATAGTTAATGATC
AGCCCACTGACGCGTTGCGCGAGAAGATTGTGCACCGCCGCTTTACAGGCTTCGACGCCGCTTCGTTCTA
CCATCGACACCACCACGCTGGCACCCAGTTGATCGGCGCGAGATTTAATCGCCGCGACAATTTGCGACGG
CGCGTGCAGGGCCAGACTGGAGGTGGCAACGCCAATCAGCAACGACTGTTTGCCCGCCAGTTGTTGTGCC
ACGCGGTTGGGAATGTAATTCAGCTCCGCCATCGCCGCTTCCACTTTTTCCCGCGTTTTCGCAGAAACGT
GGCTGGCCTGGTTCACCACGCGGGAAACGGTCTGATAAGAGACACCGGCATACTCTGCGACATCGTATAA
CGTTACTGGTTTCACATTCACCACCCTGAATTGACTCTCTTCCGGGCGCTATCATGCCATACCGCGAAAG
GTTTTGCGCCATTCGATGGTGTCCGGGATCTCGACGCTCTCCCTTAAGAGGACATCCGGTCAAATAAAAC
GAAAGGCTCAGTCGAAAGACTGGGCCTTTCGTTTTGCTGAGGAGACTTAGGGACCCT
[36 nt withheld, positions 2088-2123]
A
[50 nt withheld, positions 2125-2174]
GCGGAACAGGTTGATCTTATCGCAGTCGATACTGAACTCGTAAGGTTTACCAGCGCCAAAGACAAAAGGG
CGACATTCAACCGATTGAGGGAGG
[35 nt withheld, positions 2269-2303]
T
[62 nt withheld, positions 2305-2366]
A
[41 nt withheld, positions 2368-2408]
A
[161 nt withheld, positions 2410-2570]
TCCCTCAGAGC
[82 nt withheld, positions 2582-2663]
GACAGGAGGTTGAGGCAGGTCAGACGATTGG
[176 nt withheld, positions 2695-2870]
C
[305 nt withheld, positions 2872-3176]
T
[98 nt withheld, positions 3178-3275]
G
[85 nt withheld, positions 3277-3361]
TTTTTTTTTTCCTTTACTGCACCTGCAGGTAATGTTGTCCTCTTGATTTCTGCGTTCAGGATTGTCCTGC
TCTCTATCACTGATAGGGATGAACTGTTAATACAATTTGCGTGCCAATTTTTTATCTTTTTGATTTATAA
AGATCTGATTGAAGAATCAACAGCAACATGCCAGGATGAGTTAGCGAATTACACTAACAAGTGGCGAATT
TCATCACGGAGCCAATGTCCTCAGCGAGTTTGTAGAAACGCAAAAAGGCCATCCGTCAGGATGGCCTTCT
GCTTAATTTGATGCCTGGCAGTTTATGGCGGGCGTCCTGCCCGCCACCCTCCGGGCCGTTGCTTCGCAAC
GTTCAAATCCGCTCCCGGCGGATTTGTCCTACTCAGGAGAGCGTTCACCGACAAACAACAGATAAAACGA
AAGGCCCAGTCTTTCGACTGAGCCTTTCGTTTTATTTGATGCCTGGCAGTTCCCTACTCTCGCATGGGGA
GAACCCACACTACCATCGGCGCTACGGCGTTTCACTTCTGAGTTCGGCATGGGGTCAGGTGGGACCACCG
CGCTACTGCCGCCAGGCAAATTCTGTTTTATCAGACCGCTTCTGCGTTCTGATTTAATCTGTATCAGGCT
GAAAATCTTCTCTCATCCGCCAAAACAGCCAGGGCCCTACTGATAAATGTGAGCGGATAACATTGACATT
GTGAGCGGATAACAAGATACTGAGCACATCAGCAGGACGCACTGACCTCAACAGAAACAATAATAATGGA
GTCATGACCATGCCTAGGCCGCGGGCCGCGCGAATTCAGAAGGAGAATATACCATGAACCAAATCGTGAA
GTTCACTGACGACTCTGGCCTGGCGGTTCAAGTTACTCCAGACGATGTTCGCCGTTATATCTGTGAGAAC
GCTACTGAAAAAGAGGTGGGCCTCTTTCTGCAACTCTGTCAGACTCAACGTCTGAATCCGTTTGTGAAAG
ACGCTTACCTGGTGAAATACGGCGGTGCTCCAGCTTCTATGATTACTTCCTATCAAGTTTTTAACCGTCG
CGCGTGTCGTGATGCTAACTATGATGGTATCAAATCTGGTGTGGTTGTTCTGCGTGACGGTGATGTTGTG
CATAAACGTGGTGCTGCGTGCTACAAAAAGGCGGGTGAGGAGCTCATCGGTGGTTGGGCGGAAGTTCGCT
TTAAGGATGGCCGCGAGACTGCGTATGCTGAGGTGGCGCTCGACGACTATTCCACCGGCAAATCTAATTG
GGCGAAAATGCCGGGTGTTATGATCGAAAAATGCGCGAAGGCTGCTGCTTGGCGCCTCGCGTTCCCGGAC
ACTTTTCAGGGCATGTACGCTGCGGAGGAAATGGATCAAGCGCAACAGCCAGAACAGGTGCGCGCTCAGG
CGGAGCAACCAGTGGATCTCCAGCCAATCCGCGAACTCTTCAAGCCATATTGCGAACACTTCGGCATCAC
TCCGGCTGAGGGTATGACTGCTGTTTGTGGTGCGGTGGGCGCTGAAGGCATGCACTCTATGACCGAGCAG
CAAGCTCGCCGTGCTCGCGCTTGGATGGAGGAAGAAATGGCTGCGCCAGCTGTGGAAGCGGAGTATGAGG
TTGTTGACGAGGGCGAGGTGTTTTAAGGATCCAGGAGAATACACATGCCAATTCAGGTCTTACCGCCACA
ACTGGCGAACCAGATTGCCGCAGGTGAGGTGGTCGAGCGACCTGCGTCGGTAGTCAAAGAACTAGTGAAA
AACAGCCTCGATGCAGGTGCGACGCGTATCGATATTGATATCGAACGCGGTGGGGCGAAACTTATCCGCA
TTCGTGATAACGGCTGCGGTATCAAAAAAGATGAGCTGGCGCTGGCGCTGGCTCGTCATGCCACCAGTAA
AATCGCCTCTCTGGACGATCTCGAAGCCATTATCAGCCTGGGCTTTCGCGGTGAGGCGCTGGCGAGTATC
AGTTCGGTTTCCCGCCTGACGCTCACTTCACGCACCGCAGAACAGCAGGAAGCCTGGCAGGCCTATGCCG
AAGGGCGCGATATGAACGTGACGGTAAAACCGGCGGCGCATCCTGTGGGGACGACGCTGGAGGTGCTGGA
TCTGTTCTACAACACCCCGGCGCGGCGCAAATTCCTGCGCACCGAGAAAACCGAATTTAACCACATTGAT
GAGATCATCCGCCGCATTGCGCTGGCGCGTTTCGACGTCACGATCAACCTGTCGCATAACGGTAAAATTG
TGCGTCAGTACCGCGCAGTGCCGGAAGGCGGGCAAAAAGAACGGCGCTTAGGCGCGATTTGCGGCACCGC
TTTTCTTGAACAAGCGCTGGCGATTGAATGGCAACACGGCGATCTCACGCTACGCGGCTGGGTGGCCGAT
CCAAATCACACCACGCCCGCACTGGCAGAAATTCAGTATTGCTACGTGAACGGTCGCATGATGCGCGATC
GCCTGATCAATCACGCGATCCGCCAGGCCTGCGAAGACAAACTGGGGGCCGATCAGCAACCGGCATTTGT
GTTGTATCTGGAGATCGACCCACATCAGGTGGACGTCAACGTGCACCCCGCCAAACACGAAGTGCGTTTC
CATCAGTCGCGTCTGGTGCATGATTTTATCTATCAGGGCGTGCTGAGCGTGCTACAACAGCAACTGGAAA
CGCCGCTACCGCTGGACGATGAACCCCAACCTGCACCGCGTTCCATTCCGGAAAACCGCGTGGCGGCGGG
GCGCAATCACTTTGCAGAACCGGCAGCTCGTGAGCCGGTAGCTCCGCGCTACACTCCTGCGCCAGCATCA
GGCAGTCGTCCGGCTGCCCCCTGGCCGAATGCGCAGCCAGGCTACCAGAAACAGCAAGGTGAAGTGTATC
GCCAGCTTTTGCAAACGCCCGCGCCGATGCAAAAATTAAAAGCGCCGGAACCGCAGGAACCTGCACTTGC
GGCGAACAGTCAGAGTTTTGGTCGGGTACTGACTATCGTCCATTCCGACTGTGCGTTGCTGGAGCGCGAC
GGCAACATTTCACTTTTATCCTTGCCAGTGGCAGAACGTTGGCTGCGTCAGGCACAATTGACGCCGGGTG
AAGCGCCCGTTTGCGCCCAGCCGCTGCTGATTCCGTTGCGGCTAAAAGTTTCTGCCGAAGAAAAATCGGC
ATTAGAAAAAGCGCAGTCTGCCCTGGCGGAATTGGGTATTGATTTCCAGTCAGATGCACAGCATGTGACC
ATCAGGGCAGTGCCTTTACCCTTACGCCAACAAAATTTACAAATCTTGATTCCTGAACTGATAGGCTACC
TGGCGAAGCAGTCCGTATTCGAACCTGGCAATATTGCGCAGTGGATTGCACGAAATCTGATGAGCGAACA
TGCGCAGTGGTCAATGGCACAGGCCATAACCCTGCTGGCGGACGTGGAACGGTTATGTCCGCAACTTGTG
AAAACGCCGCCGGGTGGTCTGTTACAATCTGTTGATTTACATCCGGCGATAAAAGCCCTGAAAGATGAGT
GAAAAGGAAAAAAAAATGAAATCCGCTGAATATTTGAACACTTTTAGATTGAGAAATCTCGGCCTACCTG
TCATGAACAATTTGCATGACATGTCTAAGGCGACTCGCATATCTGTTGAAACACTTCGGTTGTTAATCTA
TACAGCTGATTTTCGCTATAGGATCTACACTGTAGAAAAGAAAGGCCCAGAGAAGAGAATGAGAACCATT
TACCAACCTTCTCGAGAACTTAAAGCCTTACAAGGATGGGTTCTACGTAACATTTTAGATAAACTGTCGT
CATCTCCTTTTTCTATTGGATTTGAAAAGCACCAATCTATTTTGAATAATGCTACCCCGCATATTGGGGC
AAACTTTATACTGAATATTGATTTGGAGGATTTTTTCCCAAGTTTAACTGCTAACAAAGTTTTTGGAGTG
TTCCATTCTCTTGGTTATAATCGACTAATATCTTCAGTTTTGACAAAAATATGTTGTTATAAAAATCTGC
TACCACAAGGTGCTCCATCATCACCTAAATTAGCTAATCTAATATGTTCTAAACTTGATTATCGTATTCA
GGGTTATGCAGGTAGTCGGGGCTTGATATATACGAGATATGCCGATGATCTCACCTTATCTGCACAGTCT
ATGAAAAAGGTTGTTAAAGCACGTGATTTTTTATTTTCTATAATCCCAAGTGAAGGATTGGTTATTAACT
CAAAAAAAACTTGTATTAGTGGGCCTCGTAGTCAGAGGAAAGTTACAGGTTTAGTTATTTCACAAGAGAA
AGTTGGGATAGGTAGAGAAAAATATAAAGAAATTAGAGCAAAGATACATCATATATTTTGCGGTAAGTCT
TCTGAGATAGAACACGTTAGGGGATGGTTGTCATTTATTTTAAGTGTGGATTCAAAAAGCCATAGGAGAT
TAATAACTTATATTAGCAAATTAGAAAAAAAATATGGAAAGAACCCTTTAAATAAAGCGAAGACCTAACA
TTTAACTATGATAAGATTCCGTATGCGCACCCTTAGCGAGAGGTTTATCATTAAGGTCAACCTCTGGATG
TTGTTTCGGCATCCTGCATTGAATCTGAGTTACTGTCTGTTTTCCTGAATTCTGAGACGTGGCACACCCC
TTGCTTTGTCTTTATCAACGCAAATAACAAGTTGATAACAAGCTAGCAGGAGGAATTCATGCAGTTTAAG
GTTTACACCTATAAAAGAGAGAGCCGTTATCGTCTGTTTGTGGATGTACAGAGTGATATTATTGACACGC
CCGGGCGACGGATGGTGATCCCCCTGGCCAGTGCACGTCTGCTGTCAGATAAAGTCTCCCGTGAACTTTA
CCCGGTGGTGCATATCGGGGATGAAAGCTGGCGCATGATGACCACCGATATGGCCAGTGTGCCGGTCTCC
GTTATCGGGGAAGAAGTGGCTGATCTCAGCCACCGCGAAAATGACATCAAAAACGCCATTAACCTGATGT
TCTGGGGAATATAACGTCTCAGTACGAATTCAGGAAACCCGTTTTTTCTGACGTAAGGGTGCGCATACGG
AATCTACTTAATTAACGGCACTCCTCAGCCAAGTCAAAAGCCTCCGACCGGAGGCTTTTGACTACATGCC
CATGGCGTTTACGCCCCGCCCTGCCACTCATCGCAGTACTGTTGTAATTCATTAAGCATTCTGCCGACAT
GGAAGCCATCACAAACGGCATGATGAACCTGAATCGCCAGCGGCATCAGCACCTTGTCGCCTTGCGTATA
ATATTTGCCCATAGTGAAAACGGGGGCGAAGAAGTTGTCCATATTGGCCACGTTTAAATCAAAACTGGTG
AAACTCACCCAGGGATTGGCTGAAACGAAAAACATATTCTCAATAAACCCTTTAGGGAAATAGGCCAGGT
TTTCACCGTAACACGCCACATCTTGCGAATATATGTGTAGAAACTGCCGGAAATCGTCGTGGTATTCACT
CCAGAGCGATGAAAACGTTTCAGTTTGCTCATGGAAAACGGTGTAACAAGGGTGAACACTATCCCATATC
ACCAGCTCACCGTCTTTCATTGCCATACGGAACTCCGGATGAGCATTCATCAGGCGGGCAAGAATGTGAA
TAAAGGCCGGATAAAACTTGTGCTTATTTTTCTTTACGGTCTTTAAAAAGGCCGTAATATCCAGCTGAAC
GGTCTGGTTATAGGTACATTTAGCAACTGACTGAAATGCCTCAAAATGTTCTTTACGATGCCATTGGGAT
ATATCAACGGTGGTATATCCAGTGATTTTTTTCTCCATTTTAGCTTCCTTAGCTCCTGAAAATCTCGATA
ACTCAAAAAATACGCCCGGTAGTGATCTTATTTCATTATGGTGAAAGTTGGAACCTCTTACGTGCCAAGC
CAAATAGGCCGTCACTCGGTCGCTACGCTCCGGGCGTGAGA
